Addgene plasmid #21553: pPROEX-HTc-Flag3-Nrf2
Depositing lab: Yue Xiong. Depositing organization: University of North Carolina at Chapel Hill. Publication: BTB protein Keap1 targets antioxidant transcription factor Nrf2 for ubiquitination by the Cullin 3-Roc1 ligase. Furukawa M, Xiong Y. Mol Cell Biol. 2005 Jan . 25(1):162-71. 10.1128/MCB.25.1.162-171.2005 PubMed 15601839.
Backbone
  Vector backbone: pPROEX-HTc
  Backbone manufacturer: Invitrogen
  Backbone size w/o insert (bp): 4779
  Vector type: Bacterial Expression
Growth in bacteria
  Bacterial resistance: Ampicillin, 100 μg/mL
  Growth temperature: 37°C
  Growth strain: DH5alpha
  Copy number: Unknown
Gene/Insert
  Gene/Insert name: nuclear factor (erythroid-derived 2)-like 2 (alt names: NFE2L2; NRF2)
  Species: H. sapiens (human)
  Insert size (bp): 1873
  GenBank ID: Q16236
  Entrez Gene: NFE2L2 (a.k.a. HEBP1, IMDDHH, NRF2, Nrf-2)
  Tag / fusion protein: 6xHis (N terminal on backbone); Flag3 (N terminal on backbone)
  Cloning method: Restriction Enzyme; 5′ cloning site ClaI (not destroyed); 3′ cloning site AvaI (not destroyed)
  Sequencing primers: 5′ M13; 3′ pGEX
Terms and licenses: Academic/Nonprofit Terms; Industry Terms: Not Available to Industry
How to cite: pPROEX-HTc-Flag3-Nrf2 was a gift from Yue Xiong (Addgene plasmid # 21553 ; http://n2t.net/addgene:21553 ; RRID:Addgene_21553)
