[The description below was written by a language model from this plasmid's Addgene catalogue record.]
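Description:
pPROEX-HTc-Flag3-Nrf2 is a bacterial expression plasmid built on the commercial pPROEX-HTc backbone (about 4.8 kb without insert). It is designed to produce recombinant human Nrf2 in E. coli. The plasmid is maintained under ampicillin selection, and its copy number is listed as unknown. No feature table accompanies the entry, so the promoter, origin of replication and any other regulatory elements are not stated and can only be inferred from the identity of the backbone.

The insert is an approximately 1.9 kb fragment encoding NFE2L2 (nuclear factor erythroid-derived 2-like 2, NRF2). Nrf2 is the antioxidant-response transcription factor whose stability is controlled by Keap1. The fragment was cloned by restriction digestion between ClaI and AvaI sites, both of which remain intact. Two N-terminal tags are recorded as sitting on the backbone side of the fusion. The 6xHis tag allows purification by immobilised metal affinity chromatography. The triple FLAG epitope allows sensitive detection or immunoprecipitation with anti-FLAG antibodies. The expected product is therefore a His- and 3xFLAG-tagged Nrf2 protein.

The associated publication describes Keap1, a BTB protein, targeting Nrf2 for ubiquitination by the Cullin 3-Roc1 ligase. That context suggests the plasmid serves as a source of purified, epitope-tagged Nrf2 for biochemical work such as binding or in vitro ubiquitination assays. The record itself does not spell out a specific application.
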