>Addgene plasmid #21553 | pPROEX-HTc-Flag3-Nrf2 | addgene partial sequence | sequence record 27234 | 21553 with M13pUC-rev
CCATCACCATCACCATCACGATTACGATATCCCAACGACCGAAAACCTGTATTTTCAGGGCGCCATGATG
GACTACAAAGACCATGACGGTGATTATAAAGATCATGATATCGATTACAAGGATGACGATGACAAGGCCA
TGGGGATCCTCATGATGGACTTGGAGCTGCCGCCGCCGGGACTCCCGTCCCAGCAGGACATGGATTTGAT
TGACATACTTTGGAGGCAAGATATAGATCTTGGAGTAAGTCGAGAAGTATTTGACTTCAGTCAGCGACGG
AAAGAGTATGAGCTGGAAAAACAGAAAAAACTTGAAAAGGAAAGACAAGAACAACTCCAAAAGGAGCAAG
AGAAAGCCTTTTTCGCTCAGTTACAACTAGATGAAGAGACAGGTGAATTTCTCCCAATTCAGCCAGCCCA
GCACATCCAGTCAGAAACCAGTGGATCTGCCAACTACTCCCAGGTTGCCCACATTCCCAAATCAGATGCT
TTGTACTTTGATGACTGCATGCAGCTTTTGGCGCAGACATTCCCGTTTGTAGATGACAATGAGGTTTCTT
CGGCTACGTTTCAGTCACTTGTTCCTGATATTCCCGGTCACATCGAGAGCCCAGTCTTCATTGCTACTAA
TCAGGCTCAGTCACCTGAAACTTCTGTTGCTCAGGTA
